Addgene plasmid #37832: pAV1951
Depositing lab: Gary Silverman. Depositing organization: University of Pittsburgh (University, School of Medicine, and Cancer Institute). Publication: A pro-cathepsin L mutant is a luminal substrate for endoplasmic-reticulum-associated degradation in C. elegans. Miedel MT, Graf NJ, Stephen KE, Long OS, Pak SC, Perlmutter DH, Silverman GA, Luke CJ. PLoS One. 2012;7(7):e40145. Epub 2012 Jul 2. 10.1371/journal.pone.0040145 PubMed 22768338.
Backbone
  Vector backbone: pPD49.26
  Backbone manufacturer: Fire Lab
  Backbone size w/o insert (bp): 3410
  Vector type: Worm Expression
Growth in bacteria
  Bacterial resistance: Ampicillin, 100 μg/mL
  Growth temperature: 37°C
  Growth strain: XL10 Gold
  Copy number: Unknown
Gene/Insert
  Gene/Insert name: Pnhx-2mCherry
  Insert size (bp): 711
  Promoter: nhx-2
  Cloning method: Restriction Enzyme; 5′ cloning site NheI (not destroyed); 3′ cloning site SacI (not destroyed)
  Sequencing primers: 5′ TATTATGCTAGCATGGTGAGCAAGGGCGAGGAG; 3′ ATATAAGATATCCTACTTGTACAGCTCGTCCATGCC
Terms and licenses: Academic/Nonprofit Terms; Industry Terms: Not Available to Industry
How to cite: pAV1951 was a gift from Gary Silverman (Addgene plasmid # 37832 ; http://n2t.net/addgene:37832 ; RRID:Addgene_37832)
