[The description below was written by a language model from this plasmid's Addgene catalogue record.]
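Description:
pAV1951 is a Caenorhabditis elegans expression plasmid built on pPD49.26, a 3.4 kb backbone from the Fire Lab worm vector kit. It is propagated in E. coli under ampicillin selection. The record gives the copy number as unknown and names no origin of replication. It also lists no worm selectable or co-injection marker, so transgenic animals would need to be identified by the reporter itself or by a separately supplied marker.

The payload, recorded as Pnhx-2mCherry, is the red fluorescent protein mCherry under the control of the nhx-2 promoter. The listed insert size of 711 bp corresponds to the mCherry coding sequence, which was cloned by restriction digestion between NheI (5′) and SacI (3′), with both sites preserved. The size and exact boundaries of the nhx-2 promoter fragment are not stated. nhx-2 encodes a sodium/proton exchanger expressed in the worm intestine, and its promoter is commonly used to restrict transgene expression to intestinal cells. No fusion partner, signal peptide or targeting sequence is recorded, so the construct appears to produce free, untargeted mCherry. Fire Lab vectors of this type generally supply a downstream 3′ UTR for transcript processing, but no feature table is available to confirm which elements are present here.

The plasmid was deposited in connection with a study of a pro-cathepsin L mutant as a luminal substrate for endoplasmic-reticulum-associated degradation in C. elegans. In that setting, an intestine-specific mCherry construct would plausibly serve as a red fluorescent control or transgenesis marker, or as a parent vector for mCherry fusions. The record does not state its specific role.
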