>Addgene plasmid #37832 | pAV1951 | addgene partial sequence | sequence record 55992 | mCherry-R 5'-TTGGTCACCTTCAGCTTGG-3'
CCCTCGATCTCGAACTCGTGGCCGTTCACGGAGCCCTCCATGTGCACCTTGAAGCGCATGAACTCCTTGA
TGATGGCCATGTTATCCTCCTCGCCCTTGCTCACCATGCTAGCCAAGGGTCCTCCTGAAAATGTTCTATG
TTATGTTAGTATCATTCGAAACATACCTTTGGGTCCTTTGGCCAATCCCGGGGATCCTCTAGAAATCAAT
AAAAGTCCAACGACGAGCACCCAAGGCCTCCGGAGAAGAGACATGATTTAATCACTGAAAATTATTTCAA
ATTCCAAGAATCAAAACAACCGGAAATAGTTTTTTGTAAAAGTTCAAAAAGAGCATGAGAGAGAGACGAG
AGAGCGCTATGTGCTCTTGATGTTAAAGCAAACGAAGAACTGATAAAAAGTAATTGATAATAAAGAAGAG
AAATAGAGATACGAAAGAGAATGAAATTGGGAAACATGGTAATAGGATTGGAATCTTAGGTATGGCACTT
GTGTCGACAGTATTTAGAAGCCGATTACTGTCATTTCCAGGTGAAATTTGTGATTAAATTTCAGGTCTTA
ACATCAATTATCACAGTTAATATTGCTTAGAACAATTTTTCGTTGTGTTAAAGGTACTGGTAGATGTTTT
CAAAATGTTCAGTAAACGTTTTGGCAGATTGCCAAATTAAAAAAAAAAACTTTTTGAAAAAGTCTTGCGT
GTCAGATTTCCTGAAAAATTCTACGAACTACAAGAATGTAAGTCTATTAATATAT
